Addgene plasmid #53628: MTRA-c034
Purpose: bacterial expression plasmid
Depositing lab: Nicola Burgess-Brown. Depositing organization: University of Oxford.
Backbone
  Vector backbone: pNIC28-Bsa4
  Backbone manufacturer: SGC
  Vector type: Bacterial Expression
Growth in bacteria
  Bacterial resistance: Kanamycin, 50 μg/mL
  Growth temperature: 37°C
  Growth strain: Mach1 ; BL21(DE3)-R3-pRARE2
  Copy number: High Copy
Gene/Insert
  Gene/Insert name: MTRA (alt name: 4CCZ)
  Insert size (bp): 2023
  Mutation: Bacterial expression for structure determination; may not be full ORF, see comments
  Promoter: T7
  Tag / fusion protein: His-6-TEV (N terminal on insert)
  Cloning method: Ligation Independent Cloning
  Sequencing primers: 5′ T7; 3′ T7-term
Terms and licenses: Academic/Nonprofit Terms; Industry Terms: Not Available to Industry
Depositor comments: T7/lac regulated, N-terminal His-tag, TEV, LIC cloning using BsaI cleavage/T4 polymerase, SacB stuffer fragment, pET28 backbone. http://www.thesgc.org/structures/4CCZ/ Use BL21(DE3)-R3-pRARE2 strain for expression.
How to cite: MTRA-c034 was a gift from Nicola Burgess-Brown (Addgene plasmid # 53628 ; http://n2t.net/addgene:53628 ; RRID:Addgene_53628)
