[The description below was written by a language model from this plasmid's Addgene catalogue record and the feature table of its GenBank file.]
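Description:
MTRA-c034 is a bacterial expression plasmid built on pNIC28-Bsa4, a pET28-derived vector from the SGC designed for ligation-independent cloning. It confers kanamycin resistance and is listed as high copy. Separate E. coli strains are recorded for propagation (Mach1) and for protein production (BL21(DE3)-R3-pRARE2). The DE3 background supplies the T7 RNA polymerase needed to drive the plasmid's promoter. In the empty vector, a SacB stuffer fragment sits at the cloning site. It is removed by BsaI cleavage, T4 polymerase treatment then generates the LIC overhangs, and the insert takes the stuffer's place.

The payload is an MTRA insert of about 2 kb, placed under T7/lac control so that expression is inducible. It is fused at its N terminus to a hexahistidine tag followed by a TEV protease recognition site. This allows affinity purification on immobilised metal resin and later removal of the tag by TEV cleavage. The record notes that the construct was made for structure determination and may not encode the full open reading frame. It is linked to the structure entry 4CCZ. The source species of the gene is not stated.

The available sequence record covers only a 1,071 bp portion of the plasmid. Its annotations are limited to the T7 gene 10 ribosome binding site, the 6xHis tag and the TEV site, with the remaining sequence unannotated. The promoter, terminator, origin of replication and kanamycin resistance gene are therefore known only from the catalogue fields and the depositor's comments. The plasmid's intended use is recombinant production of the tagged MTRA fragment in E. coli for purification and structural work.
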