LOCUS       Exported 1071 bp ds-DNA linear SYN 12-JUN-2021
DEFINITION  bacterial expression plasmid.
ACCESSION   .
VERSION     .
KEYWORDS    MTRA-c034
SOURCE      synthetic DNA construct
  ORGANISM  synthetic DNA construct
REFERENCE   1 (bases 1 to 1071)
  TITLE     SGC_OxfordQ1Q2_2014
REFERENCE   2 (bases 1 to 1071)
  AUTHORS   .
  TITLE     Direct Submission
  JOURNAL   Exported Jun 12, 2021 from SnapGene Server 1.1.58
            http://www.snapgene.com
FEATURES             Location/Qualifiers
     source          1..1071
                     /organism="synthetic DNA construct"
                     /mol_type="other DNA"
     RBS             7..29
                     /note="efficient ribosome binding site from bacteriophage
                     T7 gene 10 (Olins and Rangwala, 1989)"
     CDS             40..57
                     /codon_start=1
                     /product="6xHis affinity tag"
                     /label=6xHis
                     /translation="HHHHHH"
     CDS             82..102
                     /codon_start=1
                     /product="tobacco etch virus (TEV) protease recognition and
                     cleavage site"
                     /label=TEV site
                     /translation="ENLYFQS"
ORIGIN
        1 aataattttg tttaacttta agaaggagat atacatatgc accatcatca tcatcattct
       61 tctggtgtag atctgggtac cgagaacctg tacttccaat ccatgaaaac cctgcgggat
      121 gagatcaatg ccattctgca gaagaggatt atggtgctgg atggagggat ggggaccatg
      181 atccagcggg agaagctaaa cgaagaacac ttccgaggtc aggaatttaa agatcatgcc
      241 aggccgctga aaggcaacaa tgacatttta agtataactc agcctgatgt catttaccaa
      301 atccataagg aatacttgct ggctggggca gatatcattg aaacaaatac ttttagcagc
      361 actagtattg cccaagctga ctatggcctt gaacacttgg cctaccggat gaacatgtgc
      421 tctgcaggag tggccagaaa agctgccgag gaggtaactc tccagacagg aattaagagg
      481 tttgtggcag gggctctggg tccgactaat aagacactct ctgtgtcccc atctgtggaa
      541 aggccggatt ataggaacat cacatttgat gagcttgttg aagcatacca agagcaggcc
      601 aaaggacttc tggatggcgg ggttgatatc ttactcattg aaactatttt tgatactgcc
      661 aatgccaagg cagccttgtt tgcactccaa aatctttttg aggagaaata tgctccccgg
      721 cctatcttta tttcagggac gatcgttgat aaaagtgggc ggactctttc cggacagaca
      781 ggagagggat ttgtcatcag cgtgtctcat ggagaaccac tctgcattgg attaaattgt
      841 gctttgggtg cagctgaaat gagacctttt attgaaataa ttggaaaatg tacaacagcc
      901 tatgtcctct gttatcccaa tgcaggtctt cccaacacct ttggtgacta tgatgaaacg
      961 ccttctatga tggccaagca cctaaaggat tttgctatgg atggcttggt caatatagtt
     1021 ggaggatgct gtgggtcaac accagatcat atcagggaaa ttgctgaagc t
//
