>Addgene plasmid #53628 | MTRA-c034 | depositor partial sequence | sequence record 83756 | insert sequence
ATGCACCATCATCATCATCATTCTTCTGGTGTAGATCTGGGTACCGAGAACCTGTACTTCCAATCCATGA
AAACCCTGCGGGATGAGATCAATGCCATTCTGCAGAAGAGGATTATGGTGCTGGATGGAGGGATGGGGAC
CATGATCCAGCGGGAGAAGCTAAACGAAGAACACTTCCGAGGTCAGGAATTTAAAGATCATGCCAGGCCG
CTGAAAGGCAACAATGACATTTTAAGTATAACTCAGCCTGATGTCATTTACCAAATCCATAAGGAATACT
TGCTGGCTGGGGCAGATATCATTGAAACAAATACTTTTAGCAGCACTAGTATTGCCCAAGCTGACTATGG
CCTTGAACACTTGGCCTACCGGATGAACATGTGCTCTGCAGGAGTGGCCAGAAAAGCTGCCGAGGAGGTA
ACTCTCCAGACAGGAATTAAGAGGTTTGTGGCAGGGGCTCTGGGTCCGACTAATAAGACACTCTCTGTGT
CCCCATCTGTGGAAAGGCCGGATTATAGGAACATCACATTTGATGAGCTTGTTGAAGCATACCAAGAGCA
GGCCAAAGGACTTCTGGATGGCGGGGTTGATATCTTACTCATTGAAACTATTTTTGATACTGCCAATGCC
AAGGCAGCCTTGTTTGCACTCCAAAATCTTTTTGAGGAGAAATATGCTCCCCGGCCTATCTTTATTTCAG
GGACGATCGTTGATAAAAGTGGGCGGACTCTTTCCGGACAGACAGGAGAGGGATTTGTCATCAGCGTGTC
TCATGGAGAACCACTCTGCATTGGATTAAATTGTGCTTTGGGTGCAGCTGAAATGAGACCTTTTATTGAA
ATAATTGGAAAATGTACAACAGCCTATGTCCTCTGTTATCCCAATGCAGGTCTTCCCAACACCTTTGGTG
ACTATGATGAAACGCCTTCTATGATGGCCAAGCACCTAAAGGATTTTGCTATGGATGGCTTGGTCAATAT
AGTTGGAGGATGCTGTGGGTCAACACCAGATCATATCAGGGAAATTGCTGAAGCTGTGAAAAATTGTAAG
CCTAGAGTTCCACCTGCCACTGCTTTTGAAGGACATATGTTACTGTCTGGTCTAGAGCCCTTCAGGATTG
GACCGTACACCAACTTTGTTAACATTGGAGAGCGCTGTAATGTTGCAGGATCAAGGAAGTTTGCTAAACT
CATCATGGCAGGAAACTATGAAGAAGCCTTGTGTGTTGCCAAAGTGCAGGTGGAAATGGGAGCCCAGGTG
TTGGATGTCAACATGGATGATGGCATGCTAGATGGTCCAAGTGCAATGACCAGATTTTGCAACTTAATTG
CTTCCGAGCCAGACATCGCAAAGGTACCTTTGTGCATCGACTCCTCCAATTTTGCTGTGATTGAAGCTGG
GTTAAAGTGCTGCCAAGGGAAGTGCATTGTCAATAGCATTAGTCTGAAGGAAGGAGAGGACGACTTCTTG
GAGAAGGCCAGGAAGATTAAAAAGTATGGAGCTGCTATGGTGGTCATGGCTTTTGATGAAGAAGGACAGG
CAACAGAAACAGACACAAAAATCAGAGTGTGCACCCGGGCCTACCATCTGCTTGTGAAAAAACTGGGCTT
TAATCCAAATGACATTATTTTTGACCCTAATATCCTAACCATTGGGACTGGAATGGAGGAACACAACTTG
TATGCCATTAATTTTATCCATGCAACAAAAGTCATTAAAGAAACATTACCTGGAGCCAGAATAAGTGGAG
GTCTTTCCAACTTGTCCTTCTCCTTCCGAGGAATGGAAGCCATTCGAGAAGCAATGCATGGGGTTTTCCT
TTACCATGCAATCAAGTCTGGCATGGACATGGGGATAGTGAATGCTGGAAACCTCCCTGTGTATGATGAT
ATCCATAAGGAACTTCTGCAGCTCTGTGAAGATCTCATCTGGAATAAAGACCCTGAGGCCACTGAGAAGC
TCTTACGTTATGCCCAGACTCAAGGCACAGGAGGGTGACAGTAAAGGTGGATACGGATCCGAA
